Addgene plasmid #147703: pAc5.1B-EGFP-DmNot3-del698-725-dsRNAres_U
Purpose: Insect Expression of DmNot3-del698-725-dsRNAres
Depositing lab: Elisa Izaurralde. Depositing organization: Max Planck Institute for Developmental Biology. Publication: Structure and assembly of the NOT module of the human CCR4-NOT complex. Boland A, Chen Y, Raisch T, Jonas S, Kuzuoglu-Ozturk D, Wohlbold L, Weichenrieder O, Izaurralde E. Nat Struct Mol Biol. 2013 Nov;20(11):1289-97. doi: 10.1038/nsmb.2681. Epub 2013 Oct 13. PubMed 24121232.
Backbone
  Vector backbone: Unknown
  Vector type: Insect Expression
Growth in bacteria
  Bacterial resistance: Ampicillin, 100 μg/mL
  Growth temperature: 37°C
  Growth strain: DH5alpha
  Copy number: Low Copy
Gene/Insert
  Gene/Insert name: DmNot3-del698-725-dsRNAres (alt names: leathal (2)NC136; CG8426)
  Species: D. melanogaster (fly)
  Mutation: one silent mutation compared to the sequence given by NCBI: NM_136332.2.
  Entrez Gene: Not3 (a.k.a. Dmel_CG8426, CG8426, CNOT3, Dmel\CG8426, NOT3, NOT3.5, NOT3/5, l(2)NC136, not3, not3/5)
  Cloning method: Unknown
Terms and licenses: Academic/Nonprofit Terms; Industry Terms: Not Available to Industry
Depositor comments: Plasmids from this collection were made available to the research community and donated after the lab closed. Please note that the sequence provided by the depositing laboratory may be theoretical/predicted or based on Sanger sequencing results. There may be discrepancies between sequencing results obtained by Addgene and the depositor sequence. If an Addgene verified sequence is not available, please contact before placing your order to request that our lab fully sequence the plasmid.
How to cite: pAc5.1B-EGFP-DmNot3-del698-725-dsRNAres_U was a gift from Elisa Izaurralde (Addgene plasmid # 147703 ; http://n2t.net/addgene:147703 ; RRID:Addgene_147703)
