[The description below was written by a language model from this plasmid's Addgene catalogue record and pLannotate feature annotations shown in this document.]
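Description:
pAc5.1B-EGFP-DmNot3-del698-725-dsRNAres_U is an insect-cell expression plasmid of about 8.5 kb. The catalogue lists the backbone as unknown, although the name and feature content point to a pAc5.1-type vector. In E. coli it is maintained through a ColE1/pUC-family origin and selected with ampicillin via the β-lactamase gene and its native bla promoter. The feature annotation calls the origin high-copy, whereas the catalogue entry records the plasmid as low copy. Short annotated fragments of a tetracycline resistance gene and SV40 large T antigen appear to be non-functional backbone remnants.

Expression is driven by the Drosophila melanogaster actin 5C promoter, a strong constitutive promoter used in fly cell lines. It is followed directly by an EGFP coding sequence, and the unannotated stretch of roughly 2.5 kb between EGFP and the downstream V5 tag is where the Not3 insert presumably lies, giving an N-terminally EGFP-tagged protein. An SV40 polyadenylation signal terminates the unit. Whether the V5 epitope is translated in frame or excluded by a stop codon is not stated.

The insert is D. melanogaster Not3 (CG8426), a subunit of the CCR4-NOT complex. By its name it carries a deletion spanning positions 698–725 and is designated dsRNA-resistant; the record also notes one silent change relative to the reference transcript. Such a design suits complementation experiments, in which endogenous Not3 is depleted by dsRNA and the tagged deletion mutant is expressed in its place to test the deleted region. The record itself states only insect expression as the purpose, in connection with structural work on the NOT module.
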