Features (pLannotate 1.2.2; 9 found; start..end, strand, type, name):
     56..2568    +  promoter       Ac5 promoter: Drosophila melanogaster actin 5C promoter
   2588..3304    +  CDS            EGFP: EGFP is a basic (constitutively fluorescent) green fluorescent protein published in 1996, derived from Aequorea victoria. It is reported to be a rapidly-maturing weak dimer with moderate acid sensitivity.
   5801..5842    +  CDS            V5 tag: epitope tag from simian virus 5
   5942..6076    -  polyA_signal   SV40 poly(A) signal: SV40 polyadenylation signal
   6099..6183    -  CDS            large T antigen (fragment): large T antigen from SV40 (simian virus 40)
   6184..6654    +  CDS            TcR (fragment): tetracycline efflux protein; tet; confers resistance to tetracycline
   6698..7286    -  rep_origin     ori: high-copy-number ColE1/pMB1/pBR322/pUC origin of replication
   7457..8317    -  CDS            AmpR: β-lactamase; bla; confers resistance to ampicillin, carbenicillin, and related antibiotics
   8318..8422    -  promoter       AmpR promoter: bla
>Addgene plasmid #147703 | pAc5.1B-EGFP-DmNot3-del698-725-dsRNAres_U | depositor full sequence | sequence record 290150 | Full Sequence
CTTCAAGGAATTAATTCTATATTCTAAAAACACAAATGATACTTCTAAAAAAAATCATGAATGGCATCAA
CTCTGAATCAAATCTTTGCAGATGCACCTACTTCTCATTTCCACTGTCACATCATTTTTCCAGATCTCGC
TGCCTGTTATGTGGCCCACAAACCAAGACACGTTTTATGGCCATTAAAGCTGGCTGATCGTCGCCAAACA
CCAAATACATATCAATATGTACATTCGAGAAAGAAGCGATCAAAGAAGCGTCTTCGGGCGAGTAGGAGAA
TGCGGAGGAGAAGGAGAACGAGCTGATCTAGTATCTCTCCACAATCCAATGCCAACTGACCAACTGGCCA
TATTCGGAGCAATTTGAAGCCAATTTCCATCGCCTGGCGATCGCTCCATTCTTGGCTATATGTTTTTCAC
CGTTCCCGGGGCCATTTTCAAAGACTCGTCGGTAAGATAAGATTGTGTCACTCGCTGTCTCTCTTCATTT
GTCGAAGAATGCTGAGGAATTTCGCGATGACGTCGGCGAGTATTTTGAAGAATGAGAATAATTTGTATTT
ATACGAAAATCAGTTAGTGGAATTTTCTACAAAAACATGTTATCTATAGATAATTTTGTTGCAAAATATG
TTGACTATGACAAAGATTGTATGTATATACCTTTAATGTATTCTCATTTTCTTATGTATTTATAATGGCA
ATGATGATACTGATGATATTTTAAGATGATGCCAGACCACAGGCTGATTTCTGCGTCTTTTGCCGAACGC
AGTGCATGTGCGGTTGTTGTTTTTTGGAATAGTTTCAATTTTCGGACTGTCCGCTTTGATTTCAGTTTCT
TGGCTTATTCAAAAAGCAAAGTAAAGCCAAAAAAGCGAGATGGCAATACCAAATGCGGCAAAACGGTAGT
GGAAGGAAAGGGGTGCGGGGCAGCGGAAGGAAGGGTGGGGCGGGGCGTGGCGGGGTCTGTGGCTGGGCGC
GACGTCACCGACGTTGGAGCCACTCCTTTGACCATGTGTGCGTGTGTGTATTATTCGTGTCTCGCCACTC
GCCGGTTGTTTTTTTCTTTTTATCTCGCTCTCTCTAGCGCCATCTCGTACGCATGCTCAACGCACCGCAT
GTTGCCGTGTCCTTTATGCGTCATTTTGGCTCGAAATAGGCAATTATTTAAACAAAGATTAGTCAACGAA
AACGCTAAAATAAATAAGTCTACAATATGGTTACTTATTGCCATGTGTGTGCAGCCAACGATAGCAACAA
AAGCAACAACACAGTGGCTTTCCCTCTTTCACTTTTTGTTTGCAAGCGCGTGCGAGCAAGACGGCACGAC
CGGCAAACGCAATTACGCTGACAAAGAGCAGACGAAGTTTTGGCCGAAAAACATCAAGGCGCCTGATACG
AATGCATTTGCAATAACAATTGCGATATTTAATATTGTTTATGAAGCTGTTTGACTTCAAAACACACAAA
AAAAAAAATAAAACAAATTATTTGAAAGAGAATTAGGAATCGGACAGCTTATCGTTACGGGCTAACAGCA
CACCGAGACGAAATAGCTTACCTGACGTCACAGCCTCTGGAAGAACTGCCGCCAAGCAGAGAGAGAGAGA
AAAAGAGGGAGAGCAGCTTAGACCGCATGTGCTTGTGTGTGAGGCGTCTCTCTCTTCGTCTCCTGTTTGC
GCAAACGCATAGACTGCACTGAGAAAATCGATTACCTATTTTTTATGAATGAATATTTGCACTATTACTA
TTCAAAACTATTAAGATAGCAATCACATTCAATAGCCAAATACTATACCACCTGAGCGATGCAACGAAAT
GATCAATTTGAGCAAAAATGCTGCATATTTAGGACGGCATCATTATAGAAATGCTTCTTGCTGTGTACTT
TTCTCTCGTCTGGCAGCTGTTTCGCCGTTATTGTTAAAACCGGCTTAAGTTAGGTGTGTTTTCTACGACT
AGTGATGCCCCTACTAGAAGATGTGTGTTGCACAAATGTCCCTGAATAACCAATTTGAAGTGCAGATAGC
AGTAAACGTAAGCTAATATGAATATTATTTAACTGTAATGTTTTAATATCGCTGGACATTACTAATAAAC
CCACTATAAACACATGTACATATGTATGTTTTGGCATACAATGAGTAGTTGGGGAAAAAATGTGTAAAAG
CACCGTGACCATCACAGCATAAAGATAACCAGCTGAAGTATCGAATATGAGTAACCCCCAAATTGAATCA
CATGCCGCAACTGATAGGACCCATGGAAGTACACTCTTCATGGCGATATACAAGACACACACAAGCACGA
ACACCCAGTTGCGGAGGAAATTCTCCGTAAATGAAAACCCAATCGGCGAACAATTCATACCCATATATGG
TAAAAGTTTTGAACGCGACTTGAGAGCGGAGAGCATTGCGGCTGATAAGGTTTTAGCGCTAAGCGGGCTT
TATAAAACGGGCTGCGGGACCAGTTTTCATATCACTACCGTTTGAGTTCTTGTGCTGTGTGGATACTCCT
CCCGACACAAAGCCGCTCCATCAGCCAGCAGTCGTCTAATCCAGAGACCCCGGATCGGGGTACCAACATG
GTGAGCAAGGGCGAGGAGCTGTTCACCGGGGTGGTGCCCATCCTGGTCGAGCTGGACGGCGACGTAAACG
GCCACAAGTTCAGCGTGTCCGGCGAGGGCGAGGGCGATGCCACCTACGGCAAGCTGACCCTGAAGTTCAT
CTGCACCACCGGCAAGCTGCCCGTGCCCTGGCCCACCCTCGTGACCACCCTGACCTACGGCGTGCAGTGC
TTCAGCCGCTACCCCGACCACATGAAGCAGCACGACTTCTTCAAGTCCGCCATGCCCGAAGGCTACGTCC
AGGAGCGCACCATCTTCTTCAAGGACGACGGCAACTACAAGACCCGCGCCGAGGTGAAGTTCGAGGGCGA
CACCCTGGTGAACCGCATCGAGCTGAAGGGCATCGACTTCAAGGAGGACGGCAACATCCTGGGGCACAAG
CTGGAGTACAACTACAACAGCCACAACGTCTATATCATGGCCGACAAGCAGAAGAACGGCATCAAGGTGA
ACTTCAAGATCCGCCACAACATCGAGGACGGCAGCGTGCAGCTCGCCGACCACTACCAGCAGAACACCCC
CATCGGCGACGGCCCCGTGCTGCTGCCCGACAACCACTACCTGAGCACCCAGTCCGCCCTGAGCAAAGAC
CCCAACGAGAAGCGCGATCACATGGTCCTGCTGGAGTTCGTGACCGCCGCCGGGATCACTCTCGGCATGG
ACGAGCTGTACAAGCCAAGCTTGATGGCTGCGACGAGAAAATTGCAAGGCGAAATTGATCGATGTTTAAA
AAAGGTAGCAGAGGGCGTTGAAACGTTTGAGGATATTTGGAAAAAAGTACACAATGCGACAAACACCAAT
CAGAAGCAAAAACATCTGCAGGAGAAGTATGAGGCAGACCTCAAAAAGGAAATCAAGGAATTGCAACGAC
TTCGCGACCAAATTAAATCATGGATTGCATCAGCTGAAATTAAGGATAAGAGCTCCCTTCTTGAGAATCG
ACGTCTCATTGAAACACAAATGGAACGCTTTAAGGTGGTTGAGCGCGAGACGAAAACAAAAGCCTACTCC
AAGGAAGGCTTGGGGGCTGCACAAAAAATGGACCCAGCTCAACGCATCAAGGATGATGCGCGTAACTGGC
TAACGTCCAGTATTTCGAGCTTGCAGATTCAGATCGATCAATACGAATCCGAAATTGAGAGCCTGCTGGC
CGGAAAGAAAAAGCGCCTAGACCGTGATAAACAAGAACGTATGGACGATCTTCGCGGCAAACTGGATCGT
CACAAATTCCATATTACCAAATTGGAGACATTGCTGCGATTGTTGGATAACGATGGAGTGGAGGCTGAAC
AAGTTAATAAAATTAAGGATGACGTGGAGTATTATATCGACAGTAGCCAGGAACCCGATTTCGAAGAGAA
CGAATTTATTTATGACGACATTATCGGATTGGACGAGGTCGAACTTTCGGGAACCGCCACGACCGATTCC
AATAATTCCAATGAAACCTCCGGAAGTCCCTCCTCGGTGACGAGCGGCGGATCGCCCAGTCAAAGCCCAG
TGACCGTCCAGCAGATCCTAAATACAAGCAGCCAAGGTGCTGCCTCGTCCGGCTCCTCCGCTGCCTCCGC
TGCGTTGTTCCAACAACAATTGACCGCCGCTCAGTCCAACGGAAATAACGTCGGATATGCCTCCGATACG
TCGGCTGCCTCATCCTCAGCCACCACCTCAACCGACCCAGCCGGAGGAACGGTCGCCGTTAACTGCGTCG
GCGGTCTTGCTGACAAGCGTAATAAGAGCAGCGAAAGCAATGCCCTAAAATTGAAACCACAACCTCATCA
ACTTATAAAACCTACCCCTGTACGAGCCACGGCCAAGCTGCCTCTGAGCAGTGATACCCAAGTCAATAAG
ATTGTCAGTTCAACTCCCAGCAAAAATCAGCAACAGCTGCCTACAGCAGCTTCAATCGTTGCAACCTCCG
CTATGCAATCGCAAAGCAGTATCGGAAGTTGCAGCTCCACTGGAGGAACGGGAGCATCTCAATCAGCTTC
TAGTGGTAACAATCCTGGTAACAATCCTGCGGTTCAGCCAAATGCTCCAACGCCTGGTCAAAGCGGCATT
GCCGCTGCAGCAGCTTCGACTAATGTTGTTTCGGCGACGATTGTGAGCAGCGCCAATGTTCAAGGCCAAT
CTGTGATCCAACCAACACCAACAATTGCATTTGCTGCAGTAGCAAAACACAATACATCACTCCTGGAAAA
TGGTCCTGTTTTGCAACAGCAACTAGCAGTAACTCCTACTGTGGCAGCTATCGTAGGAGCTGGAACGCAG
GCGCAGCAAAAACATGTGCCACCATTATCCAATCTTCAAACAAATTCCCCTCACATACAAAATGGTCTTC
CTGTCTCGGACAGTACTAATGACAACAGCTGCAATGTCGTCGATACGATTTCTCTAAAAACAATGGCACA
GGATGCTATTAATCGATCTGCGATCGATCCTAATTCACTGAATCAGCAGCAAACAAGCAGCATCGATCTG
AGACAGCCGCAGTCGCAGAAATCACTTCTCCAACATTTCAACTCTGAAACCAACACGAATCAACAGCAAT
TGACATCGCAGCAGCAGCAACAGCTTCAGAATAACTCCCTTGCTGCGACCACAGGTTCTAACAACGGAAC
TTCAACTGGTAGTGGTCTCATGAATGTAGCAAACGCTACTGGTCAGCCTATCAGCGGCAATGCCAAAACG
CATGCGTGCCAACCCCAACAGATGGCCACGACGGAAGCGCACATTCCCACACTGCTTGGTGTGACACCAC
TTGGGCCAACACCACAAACGTACTTTCATCGCGCACCAGTGCTCACGCCATCGCACTATCCCCAGGCACA
GATGCCAATATATGATACAGTTGAGTTTTATCAACGACTCTCAACGGAGACCCTTTTTTTTGTGTTCTAC
TATATGGAGGGCTCCAAGGCCCAGTATCTAGCGGCCAAGGCCTTAAAAAAGCAGAGCTGGCGTTTCCACA
CAAAGTATATGATGTGGTTTCAAAGGCACGAGGAGCCGAAGATTATCAACGATGATTACGAACAGGGTAC
GTACATCTATTTTGATTATGAAAAGTGGAGTCAGCGAAAGAAGGAGGGATTCACCTTTGAATACAAGTAC
TTAGAGGACAAGGAGCTGAATTGAGGCGGCCGCTCGAGTCTAGAGGGCCCGCGGTTCGAAGGTAAGCCTA
TCCCTAACCCTCTCCTCGGTCTCGATTCTACGCGTACCGGTCATCATCACCATCACCATTGAGTTTAAAC
CCGCTGATCAGCCTCGACTGTGCCTTCTAAGGCCTGAGCTCGCTGATCAGCCTCGATCGAGGATCCAGAC
ATGATAAGATACATTGATGAGTTTGGACAAACCACAACTAGAATGCAGTGAAAAAAATGCTTTATTTGTG
AAATTTGTGATGCTATTGCTTTATTTGTAACCATTATAAGCTGCAATAAACAAGTTAACAACAACAATTG
CATTCATTTTATGTTTCAGGTTCAGGGGGAGGTGTGGGAGGTTTTTTAAAGCAAGTAAAACCTCTACAAA
TGTGGTATGGCTGATTATGATCAGTCGACCGATGCCCTTGAGAGCCTTCAACCCAGTCAGCTCCTTCCGG
TGGGCGCGGGGCATGACTATCGTCGCCGCACTTATGACTGTCTTCTTTATCATGCAACTCGTAGGACAGG
TGCCGGCAGCGCTCTGGGTCATTTTCGGCGAGGACCGCTTTCGCTGGAGCGCGACGATGATCGGCCTGTC
GCTTGCGGTATTCGGAATCTTGCACGCCCTCGCTCAAGCCTTCGTCACTGGTCCCGCCACCAAACGTTTC
GGCGAGAAGCAGGCCATTATCGCCGGCATGGCGGCCGACGCGCTGGGCTACGTCTTGCTGGCGTTCGCGA
CGCGAGGCTGGATGGCCTTCCCCATTATGATTCTTCTCGCTTCCGGCGGCATCGGGATGCCCGCGTTGCA
GGCCATGCTGTCCAGGCAGGTAGATGACGACCATCAGGGACAGCTTCAAGGATCGCTCGCGGCTCTTACC
AGCCAGCAAAAGGCCAGGAACCGTAAAAAGGCCGCGTTGCTGGCGTTTTTCCATAGGCTCCGCCCCCCTG
ACGAGCATCACAAAAATCGACGCTCAAGTCAGAGGTGGCGAAACCCGACAGGACTATAAAGATACCAGGC
GTTTCCCCCTGGAAGCTCCCTCGTGCGCTCTCCTGTTCCGACCCTGCCGCTTACCGGATACCTGTCCGCC
TTTCTCCCTTCGGGAAGCGTGGCGCTTTCTCAATGCTCACGCTGTAGGTATCTCAGTTCGGTGTAGGTCG
TTCGCTCCAAGCTGGGCTGTGTGCACGAACCCCCCGTTCAGCCCGACCGCTGCGCCTTATCCGGTAACTA
TCGTCTTGAGTCCAACCCGGTAAGACACGACTTATCGCCACTGGCAGCAGCCACTGGTAACAGGATTAGC
AGAGCGAGGTATGTAGGCGGTGCTACAGAGTTCTTGAAGTGGTGGCCTAACTACGGCTACACTAGAAGGA
CAGTATTTGGTATCTGCGCTCTGCTGAAGCCAGTTACCTTCGGAAAAAGAGTTGGTAGCTCTTGATCCGG
CAAACAAACCACCGCTGGTAGCGGTGGTTTTTTTGTTTGCAAGCAGCAGATTACGCGCAGAAAAAAAGGA
TCTCAAGAAGATCCTTTGATCTTTTCTACGGGGTCTGACGCTCAGTGGAACGAAAACTCACGTTAAGGGA
TTTTGGTCATGAGATTATCAAAAAGGATCTTCACCTAGATCCTTTTAAATTAAAAATGAAGTTTTAAATC
AATCTAAAGTATATATGAGTAAACTTGGTCTGACAGTTACCAATGCTTAATCAGTGAGGCACCTATCTCA
GCGATCTGTCTATTTCGTTCATCCATAGTTGCCTGACTCCCCGTCGTGTAGATAACTACGATACGGGAGG
GCTTACCATCTGGCCCCAGTGCTGCAATGATACCGCGAGACCCACGCTCACCGGCTCCAGATTTATCAGC
AATAAACCAGCCAGCCGGAAGGGCCGAGCGCAGAAGTGGTCCTGCAACTTTATCCGCCTCCATCCAGTCT
ATTAATTGTTGCCGGGAAGCTAGAGTAAGTAGTTCGCCAGTTAATAGTTTGCGCAACGTTGTTGCCATTG
CTGCAGGCATCGTGGTGTCACGCTCGTCGTTTGGTATGGCTTCATTCAGCTCCGGTTCCCAACGATCAAG
GCGAGTTACATGATCCCCCATGTTGTGCAAAAAAGCGGTTAGCTCCTTCGGTCCTCCGATCGTTGTCAGA
AGTAAGTTGGCCGCAGTGTTATCACTCATGGTTATGGCAGCACTGCATAATTCTCTTACTGTCATGCCAT
CCGTAAGATGCTTTTCTGTGACTGGTGAGTACTCAACCAAGTCATTCTGAGAATAGTGTATGCGGCGACC
GAGTTGCTCTTGCCCGGCGTCAACACGGGATAATACCGCGCCACATAGCAGAACTTTAAAAGTGCTCATC
ATTGGAAAACGTTCTTCGGGGCGAAAACTCTCAAGGATCTTACCGCTGTTGAGATCCAGTTCGATGTAAC
CCACTCGTGCACCCAACTGATCTTCAGCATCTTTTACTTTCACCAGCGTTTCTGGGTGAGCAAAAACAGG
AAGGCAAAATGCCGCAAAAAAGGGAATAAGGGCGACACGGAAATGTTGAATACTCATACTCTTCCTTTTT
CAATATTATTGAAGCATTTATCAGGGTTATTGTCTCATGAGCGGATACATATTTGAATGTATTTAGAAAA
ATAAACAAATAGGGGTTCCGCGCACATTTCCCCGAAAAGTGCCACCTGACGTCTAAGAAACCATTATTAT
CATGACATTAACCTATAAAAATAGGCGTATCACGAGGCCCTTTCGT
